Addgene plasmid #223445: pEY76
Purpose: dop-2 fluorescent neural reporter driving nuclear mNeptune2.5 expression (refer to NeuroPAL paper for expression)
Depositing lab: Oliver Hobert & Eviatar Yemini. Depositing organization: Columbia University. Publication: NeuroPAL: A Multicolor Atlas for Whole-Brain Neuronal Identification in C. elegans. Yemini E, Lin A, Nejatbakhsh A, Varol E, Sun R, Mena GE, Samuel ADT, Paninski L, Venkatachalam V, Hobert O. Cell. 2021 Jan 7;184(1):272-288.e11. doi: 10.1016/j.cell.2020.12.012. Epub 2020 Dec 29. PubMed 33378642.
Backbone
  Vector backbone: pPD95.62
  Vector type: Worm Expression
Growth in bacteria
  Bacterial resistance: Ampicillin, 100 μg/mL
  Growth temperature: 37°C
  Growth strain: DH5alpha
  Copy number: Unknown
Gene/Insert
  Gene/Insert name: dop-2
  Species: C. elegans (nematode)
  Entrez Gene: dop-2
  Cloning method: Gibson Cloning
Terms and licenses: Academic/Nonprofit Terms; Industry Terms: Not Available to Industry
How to cite: pEY76 was a gift from Oliver Hobert & Eviatar Yemini (Addgene plasmid # 223445 ; http://n2t.net/addgene:223445 ; RRID:Addgene_223445)
