[The description below was written by a language model from this plasmid's Addgene catalogue record and pLannotate feature annotations shown in this document.]
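Description:
pEY76 is a C. elegans expression plasmid built on the pPD95.62 backbone, one of the standard worm reporter vectors, and assembled by Gibson cloning. In E. coli it replicates from a high-copy ColE1/pUC-type origin and is selected with ampicillin through the β-lactamase gene and its own promoter. The feature table also picks up backbone remnants with no evident function in this design: short fragments of lacZα, lacI, rop and the bom region, plus the lac promoter, operator and CAP binding site that flank the cloning region.

The payload is a transcriptional reporter for dop-2, a C. elegans gene. According to the catalogue entry, dop-2 regulatory sequence drives nuclear-localised mNeptune2.5, a monomeric, rapidly maturing red fluorescent protein derived from Entacmaea quadricolor. The annotation places the complete mNeptune2.5 coding sequence at roughly 4.9 to 5.7 kb, immediately preceded by a very short match to worm-optimised mEGFP that probably reflects leftover or shared leader sequence from the parent vector. The roughly 4.6 kb upstream of this region carries no annotations and is presumably where the dop-2 sequence lies, although the record does not define its boundaries. The nuclear localisation signal and the 3' UTR are also not annotated. A small aex-5 fragment match downstream of the reporter may correspond to worm genomic sequence carried in the backbone.

The plasmid is one of the reporter components of the NeuroPAL system, a multicolour atlas in which combinations of neuron-specific reporters give each C. elegans neuron a distinguishable colour for whole-brain identification. The record defers to that publication for the set of neurons labelled by this dop-2 reporter.
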