Features (pLannotate 1.2.2; 13 found; start..end, strand, type, name):
   4648..4666    -  CDS            lacZα (fragment): LacZα fragment of β-galactosidase; lacZ fragment
   4821..4871    +  CDS            mEGFP (fragment): monomeric enhanced GFP, optimized with synthetic introns for expression in C. elegans
   4878..5708    +  CDS            mNeptune2.5: mNeptune2.5 is a basic (constitutively fluorescent) red fluorescent protein published in 2014, derived from Entacmaea quadricolor. It is reported to be a rapidly-maturing monomer with moderate acid sensitivity.
   6305..6457    +  CDS            aex-5 (fragment): AEX5_CAEEL - Also known as kpc-3 From Caenorhabditis elegans.
   6585..6620    +  CDS            rop (fragment): Rop protein, which maintains plasmids at low copy number; rop
   6722..6821    +  misc_feature   bom (fragment): basis of mobility region from pBR322
   6919..7023    +  promoter       AmpR promoter: bla
   7024..7884    +  CDS            AmpR: β-lactamase; bla; confers resistance to ampicillin, carbenicillin, and related antibiotics
   8055..8643    +  rep_origin     ori: high-copy-number ColE1/pMB1/pBR322/pUC origin of replication
   8826..8918    +  CDS            lacI (fragment): lac repressor; lacI; The lac repressor binds to the lac operator to inhibit transcription in E. coli. This inhibition can be relieved by adding lactose or isopropyl-β-D-thiogalactopyranoside (IPTG).
   8931..8952    +  protein_bind   CAP binding site: CAP binding activates transcription in the presence of cAMP. E. coli catabolite activator protein
   8967..8997    +  promoter       lac promoter: promoter for the E. coli lac operon
   9005..9021    +  protein_bind   lac operator: The lac repressor binds to the lac operator to inhibit transcription in E. coli. This inhibition can be relieved by adding lactose or isopropyl-β-D-thiogalactopyranoside (IPTG). lac repressor encoded by lacI
>Addgene plasmid #223445 | pEY76 | depositor full sequence | sequence record 437681 | pEY76 sequence 9023 bps
TCACACAGGAAACAGCTATGACCATGATTACGCCAAGCTGTAAGTTTAAACATGATCTTACTAACTAACT
ATTCTCATTTAAATTTTCAGAGCTTAAAAATGGCTGAAATCACTCACAACGATGGATACGCTAACAACTT
GGAAATGAAATAAGCTTGCATGCTTCTACACAGGGTTCTGGCTCGACCCCGCGCTTCATTGGACACTGAA
ATGGCGGGAAAAAACTTTGAAATCGCAAGAGGAATTTTCACGCAGCGCGTTGAAAAAAGTGTATGCATTT
GCGCGTGACGGTGTTTCTTCAAGTTTTGATACTCCTAGAATATTCTGAAGTTTCAATAATTTTAAAAAAA
TATCAAAAATTGTTATAATTTTCAGAAACGCTCGCCAAAAACTTTCGGAAAGGACCGGAAAATGTTTCAT
ATGATTTGAAGAACGTAGAGAAAATTATACGTTCAAGAAATTTAGAAATAGTTCCAGGAAACTTGAGGTT
TTAAGTTGTAATTGCTCAGAACTTAGTTATATAATATTTATGTTGCTCGAAAATTTCCGGTAACCAGGGA
AAAAACGTTCCATCTGCAAAGAAGGCTTAGAAAATTTAGAATTTGATTTCAATTTTGAGTACGCCAGTCG
GAGCACGCGCTTCAGCGCGTGCGAACGGCTGGTAAATTATATTGAATATTGTGGAATGGAACAGAAAAGT
GGGAACGGGTTGAGGCCTTGTTACATAACCTTACCATTTATTAATGTTTCCAAAAAATAGGGATAAAGCC
TGTGTCTGATGAACGAAAGTTAAGAATGATTGCTTTTTGCAAGGTTTACTATAGCACTGAGAACACGATG
AGTGAAAAAATGAGTTCGAAGTTTGCTTTTAGGAGTTTTCCATCTGTAAGCGTAGATGTTCCTAGTTCTT
TCAGAAGGTAATATTTATTCAAAAATTAAAAAAAAAATCAGAGCACATTTTAAAATTTCGTTTAGACGAA
CCCCATTTTTTGCGGACCTAAACATGATATTCAGGTCAACAAAAAATGATATTTACAAATTTTCAGAACT
TACACACCAGTCGAAAATTGCATTGAGAATTTCAAATCAACCCAGGTTTTCTTGTTTTGAACAGCTCTTC
GCTGTTCAAAAATTCATTCTAAAATTGTCCGATTTTTTGAACTATCCTTGTTCCTCTTTCTCTCTTTTTT
CGGTCAATTCTATTTTAATCCAGAGCACTTTTAAATCGAATAAACATTTAGTTGGGATGCCAATTAACAA
ACATTTCGTCCCCCCGAACTTGATCTAATTACAACTTTCACTCCTTTCAATGTTCTGTTTGAAACTCTTT
GAATCTTTCAGAATTTTTCCCAGAAAAACTTCTTCTTTTGTTCTCACGTTATTTTATCATTTTACATTCA
AGTTCTGAAAGATCAAATCAGACTATGAATAAGGCAAACCTTTTTACGAGAAAATTGAATTGCGTTGGTG
TTCAATGTTTTTATGCCGTAGATTAGTAGTTATCTGAATCAGTTTTGTCTATACATTTTCTTTTTCAACT
TGCGTTGATTTCCACGTACAACTTATTCATTTTCATGAAGAACAATTTATTTGTTATCTTCAATTGTCCA
TCTTTTGCCTTTGCTCCTTCCAATTTCTTGATTTTTTTGTTTGTACGTCACTTCACATAGCTTCTCCTTT
TTCTTTTTCTTCTACCAAATTGATAATTGATGAGTGGCGGAGCACCCAGTGGAGTAGTGTGAGATTTACA
TGTATGTGAATGGGGGACTAGATTTGTTTTGTGTTGTGGATGTGTATTCCGTTTCTTTATTTCCATTCAT
TCTATCATCAACACATGTATGTTCTTCCGGGAAACTTTTTTTCGCACTGGTTCCAAAGTGCCCGTAATTT
GCAAGTTTAAGCTAAAAATCAATTCATTGTTGGGCTTGTCTAGGAATTTTTAATATATTCCAGTATTTTC
ATTATTTATCTACTAGAGATTAAAGCTAATAATGAGTCAAATAGTAAAAGACCGATGGAAAAATCAGTTC
CTGAAGGTATTTTTGGTAATGCTGAATCATCCATCAAAACCTTTTTCAAGGATTCGTAAAATTACTATAA
AGTTTGATATTAACAACAGTTAAAATTTTGCAATATTTGTACTGACAGTAAGTTCACTAATTTCAATAAA
AACTTTGTTTAAATTTTTCTTTTTTATTTTGCCGTTGTTTTTGTTGTTAAAATTGACCAAAATTGATATT
TGTATGTTATTATTCAAAAACTAAAAAAGAATCTCGCCAATACACTTTTATCATAAAACATCTTTTAAAA
CAAAACAATTAAACTACGAGTAGCCACAGTATTCTCAAACACTGTGATCTCCTGATATTGTTCTATATGG
TGATAATTTATTATTTTATTTACACTAAAACGTGTGTGGCGTTATATTTTCCCATAACTAAACTTTATCA
GAATTTCAGGAGATCAAACAAAGAAGTGACAATTAGACCACATGTGGTAAACTGTTAATGCCATTTTTTT
ACTCGTGATTAATAATTATCAGTGACAATTCAATTAAAGTATTCACCGAATGAGCACGTTATACGAATTC
TGTAAAATATGTTTAAAAACTTATTCCAAATAATAGTATTCTGCGAAATTATTTTTGTGATTTTATAAGT
CACCGATATATAAATTTCATTACGCTGCTTTTGAGGTATGACTTTAGATTTGCGTGGTAGTAACTTATAA
ATGCTTGCCATAATCATGATGATGACAATTGTTATAGGTTGTCGAAATTTATTTAGAAGAATAAAATACT
TGTCAACTGGAAAGAATACATTTCATTTTGAAACATACAGTTTTGTATATAATTTCGTAGATTGAATAAG
CTTCCTGACCATAGACAAAAATCTCCGATACAACTTTGTGGTTACTAATTTAGAGTTAAATTAGTTTAGC
TCCCTATTAGTATTCTCTAGTTACTTCCAACTATACAGCTTCGTTGCCTAATTGTCAAAATTTTTATGAG
AACTATCTAAGCATTGACGTAGGTTTCATTAACTTGTTAACTCACGGTTGTATGAAACAAATTTCAGTTT
TTAAAGTGTTTTCGATGTTTCTAACATTTCTTTCAAGAAACCCCATATTTTTGTTTGATCCGTGCACTAG
ATTAAAAAAAAAACCTTTACACTTTGGCTTTTTTCTGTTTTCATATAAATTTGATCTTGCTTTTTTACAC
TAGAGGTCCGAAAAAGTAACACCCAATTTAGAAAAATAGCCAAAACAGGAGGAACGGCTCGCAATTTATG
TGCATTTTTTTGTGTCAACTCCACCCCAAGGCTTCTTCTTCTGCTACTTCTACATCTCTACGCCTGTCCT
CCGCCCATCTCAAAGTTCGTTTATGTCTTGGGGACCGCATTTTCTCCGCCCCTTTACTCTTCGTTTTTTC
TTTATTTAGTAAAGAAGAGATGTGGAAAAGATATTCATACTTTCCTTCCGTCTAAAATTCAACTGGCTTC
TGAAGGTTTCTGCTCAGTCTAGGGCCACTTTTAATAGTTCACAAATAAACTATTGTTCAGTCTTGACAGA
AGAAAAACATTCAATGACCTTAACTTTATTCCTTATTTTTGTCATTAGACATCTCGCACTTTGCTCTTTA
CTTCCTTGCCTATTTTCAAAAGACAACTCATCGTTGGACCCTTACCCCCCGAGATTCAAAAATTGAATAT
TCAATTGATGTGAAAGAAATCATCTGGGCTACCAGAGACGTGCCTCCTGGATTTCTTCTCTTTCTTGATA
GATTTGGAGACATGAACCCCATCATTGCCAGACCTGCACTTTTAATTTTTTTTTCTTATTGGTGATTTTT
GGGCTGCAATAACCTCAAAAACTATTTTTTTTTAAATGTTTGAAGGTCTTCCAAAATATTCATGACAGAA
ATACAATTGTTCGTGTTGGTTAATGTGCTGAAAGTCTATGTACAACTTTTGTAATTTCCACAATGACAAC
TTTTTTTCGTAGCTAAATTTCACATTTTGTGTGACTTCCCAACTTAATTTTATTATTTGTTGATCACTGA
TTTAGGATTAAGAGTAAGCTTAATGTGTGCTTTGTGTTAGAAATTTTAAATATTTTTAAAGATTTTACTT
TAAGAGAGAATAATGATGTTTTTCAATGTTTAGTATTGATGTATCAAATACATTACGTTGACAGTCATCT
GAGCATTGGTAAAGAATTTCAAACTTTGAGCGAAACACTTAGAACTTTCCAATCAAATTATATTTTTCTA
ACTCTTCAGATTCTTTCTGTTATCGAGTCTAAAAAACTTCAAAATTCAATTCCATTTTTGAAGTGTTCCG
TGCCTTTTTTAGTTTTAAAACATTCTGAGAAACTAAAATCTATTACGTTTCAGAAAGTAGGACCATTTGT
AGAACTACTTACAGCAAAAAAACACTTGAAAATTTTTGTTCTTTACATTTTAGCATTAATCCTTGGAACA
CCTTTGTTTTTACCTTCTTCAAACCGTCTTGTTGGCTTAAAAAATGTAATAAAAAACTGTTTTAAGGTGA
TCCAACTCCCCCGGGATTGGCCAAAGGACCCAAAGGTATGTTTCGAATGATACTAACATAACATAGAACA
TTTTCAGGAGGACCCTTGGAGGGTACCGGTTTTCCCAGTCACGACGCGTGGTACCGAGCTCAGAAAAAAT
GACCGCTCCAAAGAAGAAACGCAAAGTACCGAGCTCAGAAAAAATGACGGCACCTAAAAAGAAACGCAAA
GTACCGGTCGCCGAGAAGACAGCCCCAAAAAAGAAGCGTAAAGTTCCACGCGTCATGGGAGTAAGTTTAA
ACAGTTCGGTACTAACTAACCATACATATTTAAATTTTCAGCGCGCTGTCTCCAAGGGAGAGGAGCTCAT
CAAGGAGAACATGCACACCAAGCTCTACATGGAGGGAACCGTCAACAACCACCACTTCAAGTGCACCCAC
GAAGGGGAGGGCAAGCCCTACGAGGGCACCCAGACCAACAGGATTAAGGTGGTGGAGGGAGGCCCCCTGC
CGTTCGCATTCGACATCCTGGCCACCTGCTTTATGTACGGGAGCAAGACCTTCATCAACCACACCCAAGG
AATCCCAGACTTCTTCAAGCAATCCTTCGTAAGTTTAAACATGATTTTACTAACTAACTAATCTGATTTA
AATTTTCAGCCTGAGGGCTTCACATGGGAGAGAGTCACCACATACGAAGACGGGGGCGTGCTTACCGTTA
CCCAGGACACCAGCCTCCAGGACGGCTGCTTGATCTACAACGTCAAGCTCAGAGGGGTGAACTTCCCATC
CAACGGCCCTGTGATGCAGAAGAAAACACTCGGCTGGGAGGCCAGTACCGAGACCCTGTACCCCGCTGAC
GGCGGCCTGGAAGGCAGATGCGACATGGCCCTGAAGCTCGTGGGCGGGGGCCACCTGCACTGCAACCTGA
AGACCACATACAGATCCAAGAAACCCGCTAAGAACCTCAAGATGCCAGGAGTAAGTTTAAACATATATAT
ACTAACTAACCCTGATTATTTAAATTTTCAGGTCTACTTTGTGGACCGCAGACTGGAAAGAATCAAGGAG
GCCGACAATGAGACCTACGTCGAGCAGCACGAGGTGGCTGTGGCCAGATACTGCGACCTCCCTAGCAAAC
TGGGGCACAAACTTAATGGCATGGACGAGCTGTACAAGTAAGCGCCGGTCGCTACCATTACCAACTTGTC
TGGTGTCAAAAATAATAGGGGCCGCTGTCATCAGAGTAAGTTTAAACTGAGTTCTACTAACTAACGAGTA
ATATTTAAATTTTCAGCATCTCGCGCCCGTGCCTCTGACTTCTAAGTCCAATTACTCTTCAACATCCCTA
CATGCTCTTTCTCCCTGTGCTCCCACCCCCTATTTTTGTTATTATCAAAAAACTTCTCTTAATTTCTTTG
TTTTTTAGCTTCTTTTAAGTCACCTCTAACAATGAAATTGTGTAGATTCAAAAATAGAATTAATTCGTAA
TAAAAAGTCGAAAAAAATTGTGCTCCCTCCCCCCATTAATAATAATTCTATCCCAAAATCTACACAATGT
TCTGTGTACACTTCTTATGTTTTTTACTTCTGATAAATTTTTTTGAAACATCATAGAAAAAACCGCACAC
AAAATACCTTATCATATGTTACGTTTCAGTTTATGACCGCAATTTTTATTTCTTCGCACGTCTGGGCCTC
TCATGACGTCAAATCATGCTCATCGTGAAAAAGTTTTGGAGTATTTTTGGAATTTTTCAATCAAGTGAAA
GTTTATGAAATTAATTTTCCTGCTTTTGCTTTTTGGGGTTTCCCCTATTGTTTGTCAAGATTTCGAGGAC
GGCGTTTTTCTTGCTAAAATCACAAGTATTGATGAGCACGATGCAAGAAAGATCGGAAGAAGGTTTGGGT
TTGAGGCTCAGTGGAAGGTGAGTAGAAGTTGATAATTTGAAAGTGGAGTAGTGTCTATGGGGTTTTTGCC
TTAAATGACAGAATACATTCCCAATATACCAAACATAACTGTTTCCTACTAGTCGGCCGTACGGGCCCTT
TCGTCTCGCGCGTTTCGGTGATGACGGTGAAAACCTCTGACACATGCAGCTCCCGGAGACGGTCACAGCT
TGTCTGTAAGCGGATGCCGGGAGCAGACAAGCCCGTCAGGGCGCGTCAGCGGGTGTTGGCGGGTGTCGGG
GCTGGCTTAACTATGCGGCATCAGAGCAGATTGTACTGAGAGTGCACCATATGCGGTGTGAAATACCGCA
CAGATGCGTAAGGAGAAAATACCGCATCAGGCGGCCTTAAGGGCCTCGTGATACGCCTATTTTTATAGGT
TAATGTCATGATAATAATGGTTTCTTAGACGTCAGGTGGCACTTTTCGGGGAAATGTGCGCGGAACCCCT
ATTTGTTTATTTTTCTAAATACATTCAAATATGTATCCGCTCATGAGACAATAACCCTGATAAATGCTTC
AATAATATTGAAAAAGGAAGAGTATGAGTATTCAACATTTCCGTGTCGCCCTTATTCCCTTTTTTGCGGC
ATTTTGCCTTCCTGTTTTTGCTCACCCAGAAACGCTGGTGAAAGTAAAAGATGCTGAAGATCAGTTGGGT
GCACGAGTGGGTTACATCGAACTGGATCTCAACAGCGGTAAGATCCTTGAGAGTTTTCGCCCCGAAGAAC
GTTTTCCAATGATGAGCACTTTTAAAGTTCTGCTATGTGGCGCGGTATTATCCCGTATTGACGCCGGGCA
AGAGCAACTCGGTCGCCGCATACACTATTCTCAGAATGACTTGGTTGAGTACTCACCAGTCACAGAAAAG
CATCTTACGGATGGCATGACAGTAAGAGAATTATGCAGTGCTGCCATAACCATGAGTGATAACACTGCGG
CCAACTTACTTCTGACAACGATCGGAGGACCGAAGGAGCTAACCGCTTTTTTGCACAACATGGGGGATCA
TGTAACTCGCCTTGATCGTTGGGAACCGGAGCTGAATGAAGCCATACCAAACGACGAGCGTGACACCACG
ATGCCTGTAGCAATGGCAACAACGTTGCGCAAACTATTAACTGGCGAACTACTTACTCTAGCTTCCCGGC
AACAATTAATAGACTGGATGGAGGCGGATAAAGTTGCAGGACCACTTCTGCGCTCGGCCCTTCCGGCTGG
CTGGTTTATTGCTGATAAATCTGGAGCCGGTGAGCGTGGGTCTCGCGGTATCATTGCAGCACTGGGGCCA
GATGGTAAGCCCTCCCGTATCGTAGTTATCTACACGACGGGGAGTCAGGCAACTATGGATGAACGAAATA
GACAGATCGCTGAGATAGGTGCCTCACTGATTAAGCATTGGTAACTGTCAGACCAAGTTTACTCATATAT
ACTTTAGATTGATTTAAAACTTCATTTTTAATTTAAAAGGATCTAGGTGAAGATCCTTTTTGATAATCTC
ATGACCAAAATCCCTTAACGTGAGTTTTCGTTCCACTGAGCGTCAGACCCCGTAGAAAAGATCAAAGGAT
CTTCTTGAGATCCTTTTTTTCTGCGCGTAATCTGCTGCTTGCAAACAAAAAAACCACCGCTACCAGCGGT
GGTTTGTTTGCCGGATCAAGAGCTACCAACTCTTTTTCCGAAGGTAACTGGCTTCAGCAGAGCGCAGATA
CCAAATACTGTCCTTCTAGTGTAGCCGTAGTTAGGCCACCACTTCAAGAACTCTGTAGCACCGCCTACAT
ACCTCGCTCTGCTAATCCTGTTACCAGTGGCTGCTGCCAGTGGCGATAAGTCGTGTCTTACCGGGTTGGA
CTCAAGACGATAGTTACCGGATAAGGCGCAGCGGTCGGGCTGAACGGGGGGTTCGTGCACACAGCCCAGC
TTGGAGCGAACGACCTACACCGAACTGAGATACCTACAGCGTGAGCATTGAGAAAGCGCCACGCTTCCCG
AAGGGAGAAAGGCGGACAGGTATCCGGTAAGCGGCAGGGTCGGAACAGGAGAGCGCACGAGGGAGCTTCC
AGGGGGAAACGCCTGGTATCTTTATAGTCCTGTCGGGTTTCGCCACCTCTGACTTGAGCGTCGATTTTTG
TGATGCTCGTCAGGGGGGCGGAGCCTATGGAAAAACGCCAGCAACGCGGCCTTTTTACGGTTCCTGGCCT
TTTGCTGGCCTTTTGCTCACATGTTCTTTCCTGCGTTATCCCCTGATTCTGTGGATAACCGTATTACCGC
CTTTGAGTGAGCTGATACCGCTCGCCGCAGCCGAACGACCGAGCGCAGCGAGTCAGTGAGCGAGGAAGCG
GAAGAGCGCCCAATACGCAAACCGCCTCTCCCCGCGCGTTGGCCGATTCATTAATGCAGCTGGCACGACA
GGTTTCCCGACTGGAAAGCGGGCAGTGAGCGCAACGCAATTAATGTGAGTTAGCTCACTCATTAGGCACC
CCAGGCTTTACACTTTATGCTTCCGGCTCGTATGTTGTGTGGAATTGTGAGCGGATAACAATT
