Features (pLannotate 1.2.2; 13 found; start..end, strand, type, name):
   4648..4666    -  CDS            lacZα (fragment): LacZα fragment of β-galactosidase; lacZ fragment
   4821..4871    +  CDS            mEGFP (fragment): monomeric enhanced GFP, optimized with synthetic introns for expression in C. elegans
   4878..5708    +  CDS            mNeptune2.5: mNeptune2.5 is a basic (constitutively fluorescent) red fluorescent protein published in 2014, derived from Entacmaea quadricolor. It is reported to be a rapidly-maturing monomer with moderate acid sensitivity.
   6305..6457    +  CDS            aex-5 (fragment): AEX5_CAEEL - Also known as kpc-3 From Caenorhabditis elegans.
   6585..6620    +  CDS            rop (fragment): Rop protein, which maintains plasmids at low copy number; rop
   6722..6821    +  misc_feature   bom (fragment): basis of mobility region from pBR322
   6919..7023    +  promoter       AmpR promoter: bla
   7024..7884    +  CDS            AmpR: β-lactamase; bla; confers resistance to ampicillin, carbenicillin, and related antibiotics
   8055..8643    +  rep_origin     ori: high-copy-number ColE1/pMB1/pBR322/pUC origin of replication
   8826..8918    +  CDS            lacI (fragment): lac repressor; lacI; The lac repressor binds to the lac operator to inhibit transcription in E. coli. This inhibition can be relieved by adding lactose or isopropyl-β-D-thiogalactopyranoside (IPTG).
   8931..8952    +  protein_bind   CAP binding site: CAP binding activates transcription in the presence of cAMP. E. coli catabolite activator protein
   8967..8997    +  promoter       lac promoter: promoter for the E. coli lac operon
   9005..9021    +  protein_bind   lac operator: The lac repressor binds to the lac operator to inhibit transcription in E. coli. This inhibition can be relieved by adding lactose or isopropyl-β-D-thiogalactopyranoside (IPTG). lac repressor encoded by lacI
>Addgene plasmid #223445 | pEY76 | addgene full sequence | sequence record 441808 | Addgene NGS Result
TCACACAGGAAACAGCTATGACCATGATTACGCCAAGCTGTAAGTTTAAACATGATCTTACTAACTAACT
ATTCTCATTTAAATTTTCAGAGCTTAAAAATGGCTGAAATCACTCACAACGATGGATACGCTAACAACTT
GGAAATGAAATAAGCTTGCATGCTTCTACACAGGGTTCTGGCTCGACCCCGCGCTTCATTGGACACTGAA
ATGGCGGGAAAAAACTTTGAAATCGCAAGAGGAATTTTCACGCAGCGCGTTGAAAAAAGTGTATGCATTT
GCGCGTGACGGTGTTTCTTCAAGTTTTGATACTCCTAGAATATTCTGAAGTTTCAATAATTTTAAAAAAA
TATCAAAAATTGTTATAATTTTCAGAAACGCTCGCCAAAAACTTTCGGAAAGGACCGGAAAATGTTTCAT
ATGATTTGAAGAACGTAGAGAAAATTATACGTTCAAGAAATTTAGAAATAGTTCCAGGAAACTTGAGGTT
TTAAGTTGTAATTGCTCAGAACTTAGTTATATAATATTTATGTTGCTCGAAAATTTCCGGTAACCAGGGA
AAAAACGTTCCATCTGCAAAGAAGGCTTAGAAAATTTAGAATTTGATTTCAATTTTGAGTACGCCAGTCG
GAGCACGCGCTTCAGCGCGTGCGAACGGCTGGTAAATTATATTGAATATTGTGGAATGGAACAGAAAAGT
GGGAACGGGTTGAGGCCTTGTTACATAACCTTACCATTTATTAATGTTTCCAAAAAATAGGGATAAAGCC
TGTGTCTGATGAACGAAAGTTAAGAATGATTGCTTTTTGCAAGGTTTACTATAGCACTGAGAACACGATG
AGTGAAAAAATGAGTTCGAAGTTTGCTTTTAGGAGTTTTCCATCTGTAAGCGTAGATGTTCCTAGTTCTT
TCAGAAGGTAATATTTATTCAAAAATTAAAAAAAAAATCAGAGCACATTTTAAAATTTCGTTTAGACGAA
CCCCATTTTTTGCGGACCTAAACATGATATTCAGGTCAACAAAAAATGATATTTACAAATTTTCAGAACT
TACACACCAGTCGAAAATTGCATTGAGAATTTCAAATCAACCCAGGTTTTCTTGTTTTGAACAGCTCTTC
GCTGTTCAAAAATTCATTCTAAAATTGTCCGATTTTTTGAACTATCCTTGTTCCTCTTTCTCTCTTTTTT
CGGTCAATTCTATTTTAATCCAGAGCACTTTTAAATCGAATAAACATTTAGTTGGGATGCCAATTAACAA
ACATTTCGTCCCCCCGAACTTGATCTAATTACAACTTTCACTCCTTTCAATGTTCTGTTTGAAACTCTTT
GAATCTTTCAGAATTTTTCCCAGAAAAACTTCTTCTTTTGTTCTCACGTTATTTTATCATTTTACATTCA
AGTTCTGAAAGATCAAATCAGACTATGAATAAGGCAAACCTTTTTACGAGAAAATTGAATTGCGTTGGTG
TTCAATGTTTTTATGCCGTAGATTAGTAGTTATCTGAATCAGTTTTGTCTATACATTTTCTTTTTCAACT
TGCGTTGATTTCCACGTACAACTTATTCATTTTCATGAAGAACAATTTATTTGTTATCTTCAATTGTCCA
TCTTTTGCCTTTGCTCCTTCCAATTTCTTGATTTTTTTGTTTGTACGTCACTTCACATAGCTTCTCCTTT
TTCTTTTTCTTCTACCAAATTGATAATTGATGAGTGGCGGAGCACCCAGTGGAGTAGTGTGAGATTTACA
TGTATGTGAATGGGGGACTAGATTTGTTTTGTGTTGTGGATGTGTATTCCGTTTCTTTATTTCCATTCAT
TCTATCATCAACACATGTATGTTCTTCCGGGAAACTTTTTTTCGCACTGGTTCCAAAGTGCCCGTAATTT
GCAAGTTTAAGCTAAAAATCAATTCATTGTTGGGCTTGTCTAGGAATTTTTAATATATTCCAGTATTTTC
ATTATTTATCTACTAGAGATTAAAGCTAATAATGAGTCAAATAGTAAAAGACCGATGGAAAAATCAGTTC
CTGAAGGTATTTTTGGTAATGCTGAATCATCCATCAAAACCTTTTTCAAGGATTCGTAAAATTACTATAA
AGTTTGATATTAACAACAGTTAAAATTTTGCAATATTTGTACTGACAGTAAGTTCACTAATTTCAATAAA
AACTTTGTTTAAATTTTTCTTTTTTATTTTGCCGTTGTTTTTGTTGTTAAAATTGACCAAAATTGATATT
TGTATGTTATTATTCAAAAACTAAAAAAGAATCTCGCCAATACACTTTTATCATAAAACATCTTTTAAAA
CAAAACAATTAAACTACGAGTAGCCACAGTATTCTCAAACACTGTGATCTCCTGATATTGTTCTATATGG
TGATAATTTATTATTTTATTTACACTAAAACGTGTGTGGCGTTATATTTTCCCATAACTAAACTTTATCA
GAATTTCAGGAGATCAAACAAAGAAGTGACAATTAGACCACATGTGGTAAACTGTTAATGCCATTTTTTT
ACTCGTGATTAATAATTATCAGTGACAATTCAATTAAAGTATTCACCGAATGAGCACGTTATACGAATTC
TGTAAAATATGTTTAAAAACTTATTCCAAATAATAGTATTCTGCGAAATTATTTTTGTGATTTTATAAGT
CACCGATATATAAATTTCATTACGCTGCTTTTGAGGTATGACTTTAGATTTGCGTGGTAGTAACTTATAA
ATGCTTGCCATAATCATGATGATGACAATTGTTATAGGTTGTCGAAATTTATTTAGAAGAATAAAATACT
TGTCAACTGGAAAGAATACATTTCATTTTGAAACATACAGTTTTGTATATAATTTCGTAGATTGAATAAG
CTTCCTGACCATAGACAAAAATCTCCGATACAACTTTGTGGTTACTAATTTAGAGTTAAATTAGTTTAGC
TCCCTATTAGTATTCTCTAGTTACTTCCAACTATACAGCTTCGTTGCCTAATTGTCAAAATTTTTATGAG
AACTATCTAAGCATTGACGTAGGTTTCATTAACTTGTTAACTCACGGTTGTATGAAACAAATTTCAGTTT
TTAAAGTGTTTTCGATGTTTCTAACATTTCTTTCAAGAAACCCCATATTTTTGTTTGATCCGTGCACTAG
ATTAAAAAAAAAACCTTTACACTTTGGCTTTTTTCTGTTTTCATATAAATTTGATCTTGCTTTTTTACAC
TAGAGGTCCGAAAAAGTAACACCCAATTTAGAAAAATAGCCAAAACAGGAGGAACGGCTCGCAATTTATG
TGCATTTTTTTGTGTCAACTCCACCCCAAGGCTTCTTCTTCTGCTACTTCTACATCTCTACGCCTGTCCT
CCGCCCATCTCAAAGTTCGTTTATGTCTTGGGGACCGCATTTTCTCCGCCCCTTTACTCTTCGTTTTTTC
TTTATTTAGTAAAGAAGAGATGTGGAAAAGATATTCATACTTTCCTTCCGTCTAAAATTCAACTGGCTTC
TGAAGGTTTCTGCTCAGTCTAGGGCCACTTTTAATAGTTCACAAATAAACTATTGTTCAGTCTTGACAGA
AGAAAAACATTCAATGACCTTAACTTTATTCCTTATTTTTGTCATTAGACATCTCGCACTTTGCTCTTTA
CTTCCTTGCCTATTTTCAAAAGACAACTCATCGTTGGACCCTTACCCCCCGAGATTCAAAAATTGAATAT
TCAATTGATGTGAAAGAAATCATCTGGGCTACCAGAGACGTGCCTCCTGGATTTCTTCTCTTTCTTGATA
GATTTGGAGACATGAACCCCATCATTGCCAGACCTGCACTTTTAATTTTTTTTTCTTATTGGTGATTTTT
GGGCTGCAATAACCTCAAAAACTATTTTTTTTTAAATGTTTGAAGGTCTTCCAAAATATTCATGACAGAA
ATACAATTGTTCGTGTTGGTTAATGTGCTGAAAGTCTATGTACAACTTTTGTAATTTCCACAATGACAAC
TTTTTTTCGTAGCTAAATTTCACATTTTGTGTGACTTCCCAACTTAATTTTATTATTTGTTGATCACTGA
TTTAGGATTAAGAGTAAGCTTAATGTGTGCTTTGTGTTAGAAATTTTAAATATTTTTAAAGATTTTACTT
TAAGAGAGAATAATGATGTTTTTCAATGTTTAGTATTGATGTATCAAATACATTACGTTGACAGTCATCT
GAGCATTGGTAAAGAATTTCAAACTTTGAGCGAAACACTTAGAACTTTCCAATCAAATTATATTTTTCTA
ACTCTTCAGATTCTTTCTGTTATCGAGTCTAAAAAACTTCAAAATTCAATTCCATTTTTGAAGTGTTCCG
TGCCTTTTTTAGTTTTAAAACATTCTGAGAAACTAAAATCTATTACGTTTCAGAAAGTAGGACCATTTGT
AGAACTACTTACAGCAAAAAAACACTTGAAAATTTTTGTTCTTTACATTTTAGCATTAATCCTTGGAACA
CCTTTGTTTTTACCTTCTTCAAACCGTCTTGTTGGCTTAAAAAATGTAATAAAAAACTGTTTTAAGGTGA
TCCAACTCCCCCGGGATTGGCCAAAGGACCCAAAGGTATGTTTCGAATGATACTAACATAACATAGAACA
TTTTCAGGAGGACCCTTGGAGGGTACCGGTTTTCCCAGTCACGACGCGTGGTACCGAGCTCAGAAAAAAT
GACCGCTCCAAAGAAGAAACGCAAAGTACCGAGCTCAGAAAAAATGACGGCACCTAAAAAGAAACGCAAA
GTACCGGTCGCCGAGAAGACAGCCCCAAAAAAGAAGCGTAAAGTTCCACGCGTCATGGGAGTAAGTTTAA
ACAGTTCGGTACTAACTAACCATACATATTTAAATTTTCAGCGCGCTGTCTCCAAGGGAGAGGAGCTCAT
CAAGGAGAACATGCACACCAAGCTCTACATGGAGGGAACCGTCAACAACCACCACTTCAAGTGCACCCAC
GAAGGGGAGGGCAAGCCCTACGAGGGCACCCAGACCAACAGGATTAAGGTGGTGGAGGGAGGCCCCCTGC
CGTTCGCATTCGACATCCTGGCCACCTGCTTTATGTACGGGAGCAAGACCTTCATCAACCACACCCAAGG
AATCCCAGACTTCTTCAAGCAATCCTTCGTAAGTTTAAACATGATTTTACTAACTAACTAATCTGATTTA
AATTTTCAGCCTGAGGGCTTCACATGGGAGAGAGTCACCACATACGAAGACGGGGGCGTGCTTACCGTTA
CCCAGGACACCAGCCTCCAGGACGGCTGCTTGATCTACAACGTCAAGCTCAGAGGGGTGAACTTCCCATC
CAACGGCCCTGTGATGCAGAAGAAAACACTCGGCTGGGAGGCCAGTACCGAGACCCTGTACCCCGCTGAC
GGCGGCCTGGAAGGCAGATGCGACATGGCCCTGAAGCTCGTGGGCGGGGGCCACCTGCACTGCAACCTGA
AGACCACATACAGATCCAAGAAACCCGCTAAGAACCTCAAGATGCCAGGAGTAAGTTTAAACATATATAT
ACTAACTAACCCTGATTATTTAAATTTTCAGGTCTACTTTGTGGACCGCAGACTGGAAAGAATCAAGGAG
GCCGACAATGAGACCTACGTCGAGCAGCACGAGGTGGCTGTGGCCAGATACTGCGACCTCCCTAGCAAAC
TGGGGCACAAACTTAATGGCATGGACGAGCTGTACAAGTAAGCGCCGGTCGCTACCATTACCAACTTGTC
TGGTGTCAAAAATAATAGGGGCCGCTGTCATCAGAGTAAGTTTAAACTGAGTTCTACTAACTAACGAGTA
ATATTTAAATTTTCAGCATCTCGCGCCCGTGCCTCTGACTTCTAAGTCCAATTACTCTTCAACATCCCTA
CATGCTCTTTCTCCCTGTGCTCCCACCCCCTATTTTTGTTATTATCAAAAAACTTCTCTTAATTTCTTTG
TTTTTTAGCTTCTTTTAAGTCACCTCTAACAATGAAATTGTGTAGATTCAAAAATAGAATTAATTCGTAA
TAAAAAGTCGAAAAAAATTGTGCTCCCTCCCCCCATTAATAATAATTCTATCCCAAAATCTACACAATGT
TCTGTGTACACTTCTTATGTTTTTTACTTCTGATAAATTTTTTTGAAACATCATAGAAAAAACCGCACAC
AAAATACCTTATCATATGTTACGTTTCAGTTTATGACCGCAATTTTTATTTCTTCGCACGTCTGGGCCTC
TCATGACGTCAAATCATGCTCATCGTGAAAAAGTTTTGGAGTATTTTTGGAATTTTTCAATCAAGTGAAA
GTTTATGAAATTAATTTTCCTGCTTTTGCTTTTTGGGGTTTCCCCTATTGTTTGTCAAGATTTCGAGGAC
GGCGTTTTTCTTGCTAAAATCACAAGTATTGATGAGCACGATGCAAGAAAGATCGGAAGAAGGTTTGGGT
TTGAGGCTCAGTGGAAGGTGAGTAGAAGTTGATAATTTGAAAGTGGAGTAGTGTCTATGGGGTTTTTGCC
TTAAATGACAGAATACATTCCCAATATACCAAACATAACTGTTTCCTACTAGTCGGCCGTACGGGCCCTT
TCGTCTCGCGCGTTTCGGTGATGACGGTGAAAACCTCTGACACATGCAGCTCCCGGAGACGGTCACAGCT
TGTCTGTAAGCGGATGCCGGGAGCAGACAAGCCCGTCAGGGCGCGTCAGCGGGTGTTGGCGGGTGTCGGG
GCTGGCTTAACTATGCGGCATCAGAGCAGATTGTACTGAGAGTGCACCATATGCGGTGTGAAATACCGCA
CAGATGCGTAAGGAGAAAATACCGCATCAGGCGGCCTTAAGGGCCTCGTGATACGCCTATTTTTATAGGT
TAATGTCATGATAATAATGGTTTCTTAGACGTCAGGTGGCACTTTTCGGGGAAATGTGCGCGGAACCCCT
ATTTGTTTATTTTTCTAAATACATTCAAATATGTATCCGCTCATGAGACAATAACCCTGATAAATGCTTC
AATAATATTGAAAAAGGAAGAGTATGAGTATTCAACATTTCCGTGTCGCCCTTATTCCCTTTTTTGCGGC
ATTTTGCCTTCCTGTTTTTGCTCACCCAGAAACGCTGGTGAAAGTAAAAGATGCTGAAGATCAGTTGGGT
GCACGAGTGGGTTACATCGAACTGGATCTCAACAGCGGTAAGATCCTTGAGAGTTTTCGCCCCGAAGAAC
GTTTTCCAATGATGAGCACTTTTAAAGTTCTGCTATGTGGCGCGGTATTATCCCGTATTGACGCCGGGCA
AGAGCAACTCGGTCGCCGCATACACTATTCTCAGAATGACTTGGTTGAGTACTCACCAGTCACAGAAAAG
CATCTTACGGATGGCATGACAGTAAGAGAATTATGCAGTGCTGCCATAACCATGAGTGATAACACTGCGG
CCAACTTACTTCTGACAACGATCGGAGGACCGAAGGAGCTAACCGCTTTTTTGCACAACATGGGGGATCA
TGTAACTCGCCTTGATCGTTGGGAACCGGAGCTGAATGAAGCCATACCAAACGACGAGCGTGACACCACG
ATGCCTGTAGCAATGGCAACAACGTTGCGCAAACTATTAACTGGCGAACTACTTACTCTAGCTTCCCGGC
AACAATTAATAGACTGGATGGAGGCGGATAAAGTTGCAGGACCACTTCTGCGCTCGGCCCTTCCGGCTGG
CTGGTTTATTGCTGATAAATCTGGAGCCGGTGAGCGTGGGTCTCGCGGTATCATTGCAGCACTGGGGCCA
GATGGTAAGCCCTCCCGTATCGTAGTTATCTACACGACGGGGAGTCAGGCAACTATGGATGAACGAAATA
GACAGATCGCTGAGATAGGTGCCTCACTGATTAAGCATTGGTAACTGTCAGACCAAGTTTACTCATATAT
ACTTTAGATTGATTTAAAACTTCATTTTTAATTTAAAAGGATCTAGGTGAAGATCCTTTTTGATAATCTC
ATGACCAAAATCCCTTAACGTGAGTTTTCGTTCCACTGAGCGTCAGACCCCGTAGAAAAGATCAAAGGAT
CTTCTTGAGATCCTTTTTTTCTGCGCGTAATCTGCTGCTTGCAAACAAAAAAACCACCGCTACCAGCGGT
GGTTTGTTTGCCGGATCAAGAGCTACCAACTCTTTTTCCGAAGGTAACTGGCTTCAGCAGAGCGCAGATA
CCAAATACTGTTCTTCTAGTGTAGCCGTAGTTAGGCCACCACTTCAAGAACTCTGTAGCACCGCCTACAT
ACCTCGCTCTGCTAATCCTGTTACCAGTGGCTGCTGCCAGTGGCGATAAGTCGTGTCTTACCGGGTTGGA
CTCAAGACGATAGTTACCGGATAAGGCGCAGCGGTCGGGCTGAACGGGGGGTTCGTGCACACAGCCCAGC
TTGGAGCGAACGACCTACACCGAACTGAGATACCTACAGCGTGAGCTATGAGAAAGCGCCACGCTTCCCG
AAGGGAGAAAGGCGGACAGGTATCCGGTAAGCGGCAGGGTCGGAACAGGAGAGCGCACGAGGGAGCTTCC
AGGGGGAAACGCCTGGTATCTTTATAGTCCTGTCGGGTTTCGCCACCTCTGACTTGAGCGTCGATTTTTG
TGATGCTCGTCAGGGGGGCGGAGCCTATGGAAAAACGCCAGCAACGCGGCCTTTTTACGGTTCCTGGCCT
TTTGCTGGCCTTTTGCTCACATGTTCTTTCCTGCGTTATCCCCTGATTCTGTGGATAACCGTATTACCGC
CTTTGAGTGAGCTGATACCGCTCGCCGCAGCCGAACGACCGAGCGCAGCGAGTCAGTGAGCGATGAAGCG
GAAGAGCGCCCAATACGCAAACCGCCTCTCCCCGCGCGTTGGCCGATTCATTAATGCAGCTGGCACGACA
GGTTTCCCGACTGGAAAGCGGGCAGTGAGCGCAACGCAATTAATGTGAGTTAGCTCACTCATTAGGCACC
CCAGGCTTTACACTTTATGCTTCCGGCTCGTATGTTGTGTGGAATTGTGAGCGGATAACAATT
